Addgene plasmid #154190: pET-15b-LanCL1-H219A
Purpose: To express LanCL1-H219A in bacterial cells
Depositing lab: Wilfred van der Donk. Depositing organization: University of Illinois at Urbana-Champaign. Publication: LanCLs add glutathione to dehydroamino acids generated at phosphorylated sites in the proteome. Lai KY, Galan SRG, Zeng Y, Zhou TH, He C, Raj R, Riedl J, Liu S, Chooi KP, Garg N, Zeng M, Jones LH, Hutchings GJ, Mohammed S, Nair SK, Chen J, Davis BG, van der Donk WA. Cell. 2021 Apr 27. pii: S0092-8674(21)00436-0. doi: 10.1016/j.cell.2021.04.001. PubMed 33932340.
Backbone
  Vector backbone: pET-15b
  Vector type: Bacterial Expression
Growth in bacteria
  Bacterial resistance: Ampicillin, 100 μg/mL
  Growth temperature: 37°C
  Growth strain: DH5alpha
  Copy number: Low Copy
Gene/Insert
  Gene/Insert name: LanCL1 (alt name: LanC-like protein 1)
  Species: H. sapiens (human)
  Insert size (bp): 1200
  Mutation: His219->Ala219
  Tag / fusion protein: Hexahistidine (N terminal on backbone)
  Cloning method: Gibson Cloning
  Sequencing primers: 5′ T7 5′ (TAA TAC GAC TCA CTA TAG GG) 3′
Terms and licenses: Academic/Nonprofit Terms; Industry Terms: Not Available to Industry
How to cite: pET-15b-LanCL1-H219A was a gift from Wilfred van der Donk (Addgene plasmid # 154190 ; http://n2t.net/addgene:154190 ; RRID:Addgene_154190)
