[The description below was written by a language model from this plasmid's Addgene catalogue record and pLannotate feature annotations shown in this document.]
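Description:
pET-15b-LanCL1-H219A is a bacterial expression plasmid built on the pET-15b backbone for producing a point mutant of human LanC-like protein 1 (LanCL1) in E. coli. The sequenced record is about 6.9 kb. It replicates from a pBR322-type ColE1 origin accompanied by the rop gene and bom region, which keeps it at the low copy number noted in the record, and it is selected with ampicillin through the β-lactamase (AmpR) gene and its own promoter. Several tetracycline-resistance fragments and a tet promoter appear in the annotation. These are non-functional remnants of the pBR322 ancestry of the backbone rather than a usable marker.

The roughly 1.2 kb LanCL1 coding sequence, inserted by Gibson cloning and carrying a histidine-to-alanine substitution at residue 219, sits downstream of a T7 promoter with an adjacent lac operator and the T7 gene 10 ribosome binding site, and is followed by the T7 terminator. The plasmid-borne lacI gene supplies repressor, so transcription stays off until IPTG is added in a host that provides T7 RNA polymerase. The backbone contributes an N-terminal hexahistidine tag followed by a thrombin cleavage site, allowing metal-affinity purification and optional tag removal. The short "capTEV" fragment call most likely reflects this His tag, and the small "SET1" fragment after the insert is probably residual backbone sequence rather than a deliberate fusion.

The stated purpose is simply bacterial expression of LanCL1-H219A. The associated study concerns LanCL-catalysed addition of glutathione to dehydroamino acids, so the recombinant mutant was presumably used for comparison with the wild-type enzyme, though the record does not state the role of His219.
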