Features (pLannotate 1.2.2; 21 found; start..end, strand, type, name):
    155..173     +  promoter       T7 promoter: promoter for bacteriophage T7 RNA polymerase
    174..198     +  protein_bind   lac operator: The lac repressor binds to the lac operator to inhibit transcription in E. coli. This inhibition can be relieved by adding lactose or isopropyl-β-D-thiogalactopyranoside (IPTG). lac repressor encoded by lacI
    213..235     +  RBS            RBS: efficient ribosome binding site from bacteriophage T7 gene 10 (Olins and Rangwala, 1989)
    254..270     +  CDS            capTEV™ (fragment): composite tag for in vivo biotinylation, TEV protease cleavage, and 6xHis tagging
    281..298     +  CDS            thrombin site: thrombin recognition and cleavage site
    302..1498    +  CDS            LANCL1: LANC1_HUMAN - Also known as GPR69A From Homo sapiens (Human).
   1514..1563    +  CDS            SET1 (fragment): solubility-enhancement tag derived from T7 phage gene 10B
   1571..1618    +  terminator     T7 terminator: transcription terminator for bacteriophage T7 RNA polymerase
   1641..1745    -  CDS            TcR (fragment): tetracycline efflux protein; tet; confers resistance to tetracycline
   1793..1821    -  promoter       tet promoter: E. coli promoter for tetracycline efflux protein gene
   1934..2038    +  promoter       AmpR promoter: bla
   2039..2899    +  CDS            AmpR: β-lactamase; bla; confers resistance to ampicillin, carbenicillin, and related antibiotics
   3070..3658    +  rep_origin     ori: high-copy-number ColE1/pMB1/pBR322/pUC origin of replication
   3844..3983    -  misc_feature   bom: basis of mobility region from pBR322
   4085..4276    -  CDS            rop: Rop protein, which maintains plasmids at low copy number; rop
   4293..4673    +  CDS            YPB1_ECOLX: Protein predicted: Swiss-Prot protein existence level 4. From Escherichia coli.
   4915..5539    -  CDS            TcR (fragment): tetracycline efflux protein; tet; confers resistance to tetracycline
   5554..5575    -  protein_bind   CAP binding site: CAP binding activates transcription in the presence of cAMP. E. coli catabolite activator protein
   5588..6670    -  CDS            lacI: lac repressor; lacI; The lac repressor binds to the lac operator to inhibit transcription in E. coli. This inhibition can be relieved by adding lactose or isopropyl-β-D-thiogalactopyranoside (IPTG).
   6671..6748    -  promoter       lacI promoter: lacI
   6756..133     -  CDS            TcR (fragment) (across the origin): tetracycline efflux protein; tet; confers resistance to tetracycline
>Addgene plasmid #154190 | pET-15b-LanCL1-H219A | addgene full sequence | sequence record 305786 | Addgene NGS Result
GCCGAAACAAGCGCTCATGAGCCCGAAGTGGCGAGCCCGATCTTCCCCATCGGTGATGTCGGCGATATAG
GCGCCAGCAACCGCACCTGTGGCGCCGGTGATGCCGGCCACGATGCGTCCGGCGTAGAGGATCGAGATCT
CGATCCCGCGAAATTAATACGACTCACTATAGGGGAATTGTGAGCGGATAACAATTCCCCTCTAGAAATA
ATTTTGTTTAACTTTAAGAAGGAGATATACCATGGGCAGCAGCCATCATCATCATCATCACAGCAGCGGC
CTGGTGCCGCGCGGCAGCCATATGGCTCAAAGGGCCTTCCCGAATCCTTATGCTGATTATAACAAATCCC
TGGCCGAAGGCTACTTTGATGCTGCCGGGAGGCTGACTCCTGAGTTCTCACAACGCTTGACCAATAAGAT
TCGGGAGCTTCTTCAGCAAATGGAGAGAGGCCTGAAATCAGCAGACCCTCGGGATGGCACCGGTTACACT
GGCTGGGCAGGTATTGCTGTGCTTTACTTACATCTTTATGATGTATTTGGGGACCCTGCCTACCTACAGT
TAGCACATGGCTATGTAAAGCAAAGTCTGAACTGCTTAACCAAGCGCTCCATCACCTTCCTTTGTGGGGA
TGCAGGCCCCCTGGCAGTGGCCGCTGTGCTATATCACAAGATGAACAATGAGAAGCAGGCAGAAGATTGC
ATCACACGGCTAATTCACCTAAATAAGATTGATCCTCATGCTCCAAATGAAATGCTCTATGGGCGAATAG
GCTACATCTATGCTCTTCTTTTTGTCAATAAGAACTTTGGAGTGGAAAAGATTCCTCAAAGCCATATTCA
GCAGATTTGTGAAACAATTTTAACCTCTGGAGAAAACCTAGCTAGGAAGAGAAACTTCACGGCAAAGTCT
CCACTGATGTATGAATGGTACCAGGAATATTATGTAGGGGCTGCTGCCGGCCTGGCTGGAATTTATTACT
ACCTGATGCAGCCCAGCCTTCAAGTGAGCCAAGGGAAGTTACATAGTTTGGTCAAGCCCAGTGTAGACTA
CGTCTGCCAGCTGAAATTCCCTTCTGGCAATTACCCTCCATGTATAGGTGATAATCGAGATCTGCTTGTC
CATTGGTGCCATGGCGCCCCTGGGGTAATCTACATGCTCATCCAGGCCTATAAGGTATTCAGAGAGGAAA
AGTATCTCTGTGATGCCTATCAGTGTGCTGATGTGATCTGGCAATATGGGTTGCTGAAGAAGGGATATGG
GCTGTGCCACGGTTCTGCAGGGAATGCCTATGCCTTCCTGACACTCTACAACCTCACACAGGACATGAAG
TACCTGTATAGGGCCTGTAAGTTTGCTGAATGGTGCTTAGAGTATGGAGAACATGGATGCAGAACACCAG
ACACCCCTTTCTCTCTCTTTGAAGGAATGGCTGGAACAATATATTTCCTGGCTGACCTGCTAGTCCCCAC
AAAAGCCAGGTTCCCTGCATTTGAACTCTGACTCGAGGATCCGGCTGCTAACAAAGCCCGAAAGGAAGCT
GAGTTGGCTGCTGCCACCGCTGAGCAATAACTAGCATAACCCCTTGGGGCCTCTAAACGGGTCTTGAGGG
GTTTTTTGCTGAAAGGAGGAACTATATCCGGATATCCCGCAAGAGGCCCGGCAGTACCGGCATAACCAAG
CCTATGCCTACAGCATCCAGGGTGACGGTGCCGAGGATGACGATGAGCGCATTGTTAGATTTCATACACG
GTGCCTGACTGCGTTAGCAATTTAACTGTGATAAACTACCGCATTAAAGCTTATCGATGATAAGCTGTCA
AACATGAGAATTCTTGAAGACGAAAGGGCCTCGTGATACGCCTATTTTTATAGGTTAATGTCATGATAAT
AATGGTTTCTTAGACGTCAGGTGGCACTTTTCGGGGAAATGTGCGCGGAACCCCTATTTGTTTATTTTTC
TAAATACATTCAAATATGTATCCGCTCATGAGACAATAACCCTGATAAATGCTTCAATAATATTGAAAAA
GGAAGAGTATGAGTATTCAACATTTCCGTGTCGCCCTTATTCCCTTTTTTGCGGCATTTTGCCTTCCTGT
TTTTGCTCACCCAGAAACGCTGGTGAAAGTAAAAGATGCTGAAGATCAGTTGGGTGCACGAGTGGGTTAC
ATCGAACTGGATCTCAACAGCGGTAAGATCCTTGAGAGTTTTCGCCCCGAAGAACGTTTTCCAATGATGA
GCACTTTTAAAGTTCTGCTATGTGGCGCGGTATTATCCCGTGTTGACGCCGGGCAAGAGCAACTCGGTCG
CCGCATACACTATTCTCAGAATGACTTGGTTGAGTACTCACCAGTCACAGAAAAGCATCTTACGGATGGC
ATGACAGTAAGAGAATTATGCAGTGCTGCCATAACCATGAGTGATAACACTGCGGCCAACTTACTTCTGA
CAACGATCGGAGGACCGAAGGAGCTAACCGCTTTTTTGCACAACATGGGGGATCATGTAACTCGCCTTGA
TCGTTGGGAACCGGAGCTGAATGAAGCCATACCAAACGACGAGCGTGACACCACGATGCCTGCAGCAATG
GCAACAACGTTGCGCAAACTATTAACTGGCGAACTACTTACTCTAGCTTCCCGGCAACAATTAATAGACT
GGATGGAGGCGGATAAAGTTGCAGGACCACTTCTGCGCTCGGCCCTTCCGGCTGGCTGGTTTATTGCTGA
TAAATCTGGAGCCGGTGAGCGTGGGTCTCGCGGTATCATTGCAGCACTGGGGCCAGATGGTAAGCCCTCC
CGTATCGTAGTTATCTACACGACGGGGAGTCAGGCAACTATGGATGAACGAAATAGACAGATCGCTGAGA
TAGGTGCCTCACTGATTAAGCATTGGTAACTGTCAGACCAAGTTTACTCATATATACTTTAGATTGATTT
AAAACTTCATTTTTAATTTAAAAGGATCTAGGTGAAGATCCTTTTTGATAATCTCATGACCAAAATCCCT
TAACGTGAGTTTTCGTTCCACTGAGCGTCAGACCCCGTAGAAAAGATCAAAGGATCTTCTTGAGATCCTT
TTTTTCTGCGCGTAATCTGCTGCTTGCAAACAAAAAAACCACCGCTACCAGCGGTGGTTTGTTTGCCGGA
TCAAGAGCTACCAACTCTTTTTCCGAAGGTAACTGGCTTCAGCAGAGCGCAGATACCAAATACTGTCCTT
CTAGTGTAGCCGTAGTTAGGCCACCACTTCAAGAACTCTGTAGCACCGCCTACATACCTCGCTCTGCTAA
TCCTGTTACCAGTGGCTGCTGCCAGTGGCGATAAGTCGTGTCTTACCGGGTTGGACTCAAGACGATAGTT
ACCGGATAAGGCGCAGCGGTCGGGCTGAACGGGGGGTTCGTGCACACAGCCCAGCTTGGAGCGAACGACC
TACACCGAACTGAGATACCTACAGCGTGAGCTATGAGAAAGCGCCACGCTTCCCGAAGGGAGAAAGGCGG
ACAGGTATCCGGTAAGCGGCAGGGTCGGAACAGGAGAGCGCACGAGGGAGCTTCCAGGGGGAAACGCCTG
GTATCTTTATAGTCCTGTCGGGTTTCGCCACCTCTGACTTGAGCGTCGATTTTTGTGATGCTCGTCAGGG
GGGCGGAGCCTATGGAAAAACGCCAGCAACGCGGCCTTTTTACGGTTCCTGGCCTTTTGCTGGCCTTTTG
CTCACATGTTCTTTCCTGCGTTATCCCCTGATTCTGTGGATAACCGTATTACCGCCTTTGAGTGAGCTGA
TACCGCTCGCCGCAGCCGAACGACCGAGCGCAGCGAGTCAGTGAGCGAGGAAGCGGAAGAGCGCCTGATG
CGGTATTTTCTCCTTACGCATCTGTGCGGTATTTCACACCGCAATGGTGCACTCTCAGTACAATCTGCTC
TGATGCCGCATAGTTAAGCCAGTATACACTCCGCTATCGCTACGTGACTGGGTCATGGCTGCGCCCCGAC
ACCCGCCAACACCCGCTGACGCGCCCTGACGGGCTTGTCTGCTCCCGGCATCCGCTTACAGACAAGCTGT
GACCGTCTCCGGGAGCTGCATGTGTCAGAGGTTTTCACCGTCATCACCGAAACGCGCGAGGCAGCTGCGG
TAAAGCTCATCAGCGTGGTCGTGAAGCGATTCACAGATGTCTGCCTGTTCATCCGCGTCCAGCTCGTTGA
GTTTCTCCAGAAGCGTTAATGTCTGGCTTCTGATAAAGCGGGCCATGTTAAGGGCGGTTTTTTCCTGTTT
GGTCACTGATGCCTCCGTGTAAGGGGGATTTCTGTTCATGGGGGTAATGATACCGATGAAACGAGAGAGG
ATGCTCACGATACGGGTTACTGATGATGAACATGCCCGGTTACTGGAACGTTGTGAGGGTAAACAACTGG
CGGTATGGATGCGGCGGGACCAGAGAAAAATCACTCAGGGTCAATGCCAGCGCTTCGTTAATACAGATGT
AGGTGTTCCACAGGGTAGCCAGCAGCATCCTGCGATGCAGATCCGGAACATAATGGTGCAGGGCGCTGAC
TTCCGCGTTTCCAGACTTTACGAAACACGGAAACCGAAGACCATTCATGTTGTTGCTCAGGTCGCAGACG
TTTTGCAGCAGCAGTCGCTTCACGTTCGCTCGCGTATCGGTGATTCATTCTGCTAACCAGTAAGGCAACC
CCGCCAGCCTAGCCGGGTCCTCAACGACAGGAGCACGATCATGCGCACCCGTGGCCAGGACCCAACGCTG
CCCGAGATGCGCCGCGTGCGGCTGCTGGAGATGGCGGACGCGATGGATATGTTCTGCCAAGGGTTGGTTT
GCGCATTCACAGTTCTCCGCAAGAATTGATTGGCTCCAATTCTTGGAGTGGTGAATCCGTTAGCGAGGTG
CCGCCGGCTTCCATTCAGGTCGAGGTGGCCCGGCTCCATGCACCGCGACGCAACGCGGGGAGGCAGACAA
GGTATAGGGCGGCGCCTACAATCCATGCCAACCCGTTCCATGTGCTCGCCGAGGCGGCATAAATCGCCGT
GACGATCAGCGGTCCAATGATCGAAGTTAGGCTGGTAAGAGCCGCGAGCGATCCTTGAAGCTGTCCCTGA
TGGTCGTCATCTACCTGCCTGGACAGCATGGCCTGCAACGCGGGCATCCCGATGCCGCCGGAAGCGAGAA
GAATCATAATGGGGAAGGCCATCCAGCCTCGCGTCGCGAACGCCAGCAAGACGTAGCCCAGCGCGTCGGC
CGCCATGCCGGCGATAATGGCCTGCTTCTCGCCGAAACGTTTGGTGGCGGGACCAGTGACGAAGGCTTGA
GCGAGGGCGTGCAAGATTCCGAATACCGCAAGCGACAGGCCGATCATCGTCGCGCTCCAGCGAAAGCGGT
CCTCGCCGAAAATGACCCAGAGCGCTGCCGGCACCTGTCCTACGAGTTGCATGATAAAGAAGACAGTCAT
AAGTGCGGCGACGATAGTCATGCCCCGCGCCCACCGGAAGGAGCTGACTGGGTTGAAGGCTCTCAAGGGC
ATCGGTCGAGATCCCGGTGCCTAATGAGTGAGCTAACTTACATTAATTGCGTTGCGCTCACTGCCCGCTT
TCCAGTCGGGAAACCTGTCGTGCCAGCTGCATTAATGAATCGGCCAACGCGCGGGGAGAGGCGGTTTGCG
TATTGGGCGCCAGGGTGGTTTTTCTTTTCACCAGTGAGACGGGCAACAGCTGATTGCCCTTCACCGCCTG
GCCCTGAGAGAGTTGCAGCAAGCGGTCCACGCTGGTTTGCCCCAGCAGGCGAAAATCCTGTTTGATGGTG
GTTAACGGCGGGATATAACATGAGCTGTCTTCGGTATCGTCGTATCCCACTACCGAGATATCCGCACCAA
CGCGCAGCCCGGACTCGGTAATGGCGCGCATTGCGCCCAGCGCCATCTGATCGTTGGCAACCAGCATCGC
AGTGGGAACGATGCCCTCATTCAGCATTTGCATGGTTTGTTGAAAACCGGACATGGCACTCCAGTCGCCT
TCCCGTTCCGCTATCGGCTGAATTTGATTGCGAGTGAGATATTTATGCCAGCCAGCCAGACGCAGACGCG
CCGAGACAGAACTTAATGGGCCCGCTAACAGCGCGATTTGCTGGTGACCCAATGCGACCAGATGCTCCAC
GCCCAGTCGCGTACCGTCTTCATGGGAGAAAATAATACTGTTGATGGGTGTCTGGTCAGAGACATCAAGA
AATAACGCCGGAACATTAGTGCAGGCAGCTTCCACAGCAATGGCATCCTGGTCATCCAGCGGATAGTTAA
TGATCAGCCCACTGACGCGTTGCGCGAGAAGATTGTGCACCGCCGCTTTACAGGCTTCGACGCCGCTTCG
TTCTACCATCGACACCACCACGCTGGCACCCAGTTGATCGGCGCGAGATTTAATCGCCGCGACAATTTGC
GACGGCGCGTGCAGGGCCAGACTGGAGGTGGCAACGCCAATCAGCAACGACTGTTTGCCCGCCAGTTGTT
GTGCCACGCGGTTGGGAATGTAATTCAGCTCCGCCATCGCCGCTTCCACTTTTTCCCGCGTTTTCGCAGA
AACGTGGCTGGCCTGGTTCACCACGCGGGAAACGGTCTGATAAGAGACACCGGCATACTCTGCGACATCG
TATAACGTTACTGGTTTCACATTCACCACCCTGAATTGACTCTCTTCCGGGCGCTATCATGCCATACCGC
GAAAGGTTTTGCGCCATTCGATGGTGTCCGGGATCTCGACGCTCTCCCTTATGCGACTCCTGCATTAGGA
AGCAGCCCAGTAGTAGGTTGAGGCCGTTGAGCACCGCCGCCGCAAGGAATGGTGCATGCAAGGAGATGGC
GCCCAACAGTCCCCCGGCCACGGGGCCTGCCACCATACCCAC
